LOCUS       Exported 9734 bp ds-DNA circular SYN 12-MAY-2021
DEFINITION  AAVS1 safe harbor targeting vector expressing miniIAA7-3XFlag tagged
            Seipin.
ACCESSION   .
VERSION     .
KEYWORDS    pSH-EFIRES-P-Seipin-miniIAA7-3XFlag
SOURCE      synthetic DNA construct
  ORGANISM  synthetic DNA construct
REFERENCE   1 (bases 1 to 9734)
  AUTHORS   Li S, Prasanna X, Salo VT, Vattulainen I, Ikonen E
  TITLE     An efficient auxin-inducible degron system with low basal
            degradation in human cells.
  JOURNAL   Nat Methods. 2019 Aug 26. pii: 10.1038/s41592-019-0512-x. doi:
            10.1038/s41592-019-0512-x.
  PUBMED    31451765
REFERENCE   2 (bases 1 to 9734)
  AUTHORS   .
  TITLE     Direct Submission
  JOURNAL   Exported May 12, 2021 from SnapGene Server 1.1.58
            http://www.snapgene.com
FEATURES             Location/Qualifiers
     source          1..9734
                     /organism="synthetic DNA construct"
                     /mol_type="other DNA"
     primer_bind     complement(135..152)
                     /label=L4440
                     /note="L4440 vector, forward primer"
     rep_origin      complement(306..894)
                     /direction=LEFT
                     /label=ori
                     /note="high-copy-number ColE1/pMB1/pBR322/pUC origin of
                     replication"
     primer_bind     complement(386..405)
                     /label=pBR322ori-F
                     /note="pBR322 origin, forward primer"
     CDS             complement(1065..1925)
                     /codon_start=1
                     /gene="bla"
                     /product="beta-lactamase"
                     /label=AmpR
                     /note="confers resistance to ampicillin, carbenicillin, and
                     related antibiotics"
                     /translation="MSIQHFRVALIPFFAAFCLPVFAHPETLVKVKDAEDQLGARVGYI
                     ELDLNSGKILESFRPEERFPMMSTFKVLLCGAVLSRIDAGQEQLGRRIHYSQNDLVEYS
                     PVTEKHLTDGMTVRELCSAAITMSDNTAANLLLTTIGGPKELTAFLHNMGDHVTRLDRW
                     EPELNEAIPNDERDTTMPVAMATTLRKLLTGELLTLASRQQLIDWMEADKVAGPLLRSA
                     LPAGWFIADKSGAGERGSRGIIAALGPDGKPSRIVVIYTTGSQATMDERNRQIAEIGAS
                     LIKHW"
     primer_bind     1688..1707
                     /label=Amp-R
                     /note="Ampicillin resistance gene, reverse primer"
     promoter        complement(1926..2030)
                     /gene="bla"
                     /label=AmpR promoter
     rep_origin      2057..2512
                     /direction=RIGHT
                     /label=f1 ori
                     /note="f1 bacteriophage origin of replication; arrow
                     indicates direction of (+) strand synthesis"
     primer_bind     complement(2144..2163)
                     /label=F1ori-R
                     /note="F1 origin, reverse primer"
     primer_bind     2354..2375
                     /label=F1ori-F
                     /note="F1 origin, forward primer"
     misc_feature    3029..3832
                     /label=HA-L
                     /note="left homology arm from the adeno-associated virus
                     integration site (AAVS1) within intron 1 of the human
                     PPP1R12C gene"
     polyA_signal    3858..3906
                     /note="synthetic polyadenylation signal"
     misc_feature    3920..4011
                     /label=pause site
                     /note="RNA polymerase II transcriptional pause signal from
                     the human alpha-2 globin gene"
     primer_bind     3960..3979
                     /label=RVprimer3
                     /note="pGL3 vector, forward primer"
     promoter        4023..5185
                     /label=EF-1-alpha promoter
                     /note="strong constitutive promoter for human elongation
                     factor EF-1-alpha"
     intron          4254..5176
                     /label=EF-1-alpha intron A
                     /note="intron upstream of the start codon of human
                     EF-1-alpha"
     primer_bind     5133..5153
                     /label=EF1a-F
                     /note="Human elongation factor-1a promoter, forward primer"
     intron          5224..5356
                     /label=chimeric intron
                     /note="chimera between introns from human beta-globin and
                     immunoglobulin heavy chain genes"
     primer_bind     5339..5358
                     /label=pMT2-F
                     /note="Synthetic intron, forward primer"
     promoter        5401..5419
                     /label=T7 promoter
                     /note="promoter for bacteriophage T7 RNA polymerase"
     CDS             6888..6953
                     /codon_start=1
                     /product="three tandem FLAG(R) epitope tags, followed by an
                     enterokinase cleavage site"
                     /label=3xFLAG
                     /translation="DYKDHDGDYKDHDIDYKDDDDK"
     misc_feature    6991..7543
                     /label=IRES
                     /note="internal ribosome entry site (IRES) of the
                     encephalomyocarditis virus (EMCV)"
     primer_bind     complement(7135..7152)
                     /label=IRES reverse
                     /note="IRES internal ribosome entry site, reverse primer.
                     Also called pCDH-rev"
     primer_bind     7362..7381
                     /label=IRES-F
                     /note="IRES internal ribosome entry site, forward primer"
     CDS             7543..8145
                     /codon_start=1
                     /gene="pac from Streptomyces alboniger"
                     /product="puromycin N-acetyltransferase"
                     /label=PuroR
                     /note="confers resistance to puromycin"
                     /translation="MGTEYKPTVRLATRDDVPRAVRTLAAAFADYPATRHTVDPDRHIE
                     RVTELQELFLTRVGLDIGKVWVADDGAAVAVWTTPESVEAGAVFAEIGPRMAELSGSRL
                     AAQQQMEGLLAPHRPKEPAWFLATVGVSPDHQGKGLGSAVVLPGVEAAERAGVPAFLET
                     SAPRNLPFYERLGFTVTADVEVPEGPRTWCMTRKPGA"
     primer_bind     8042..8062
                     /label=Puro-F
                     /note="Puromycin resistance gene, forward primer"
     polyA_signal    8379..8460
                     /label=SV40 poly(A) signal
                     /note="SV40 polyadenylation signal"
     primer_bind     complement(8416..8435)
                     /label=SV40pA-R
                     /note="SV40 polyA, reverse primer"
     misc_feature    8488..9324
                     /label=HA-R
                     /note="right homology arm from the adeno-associated virus
                     integration site (AAVS1) within intron 1 of the human
                     PPP1R12C gene"
ORIGIN
        1 cgatgccctt gagagccttc aacccagtca gctccttccg gtgggcgcgg ggcatgacta
       61 tcgtcgccgc acttatgact gtcttcttta tcatgcaact cgtaggacag gtgccggcag
      121 cgctcttccg cttcctcgct cactgactcg ctgcgctcgg tcgttcggct gcggcgagcg
      181 gtatcagctc actcaaaggc ggtaatacgg ttatccacag aatcagggga taacgcagga
      241 aagaacatgt gagcaaaagg ccagcaaaag gccaggaacc gtaaaaaggc cgcgttgctg
      301 gcgtttttcc ataggctccg cccccctgac gagcatcaca aaaatcgacg ctcaagtcag
      361 aggtggcgaa acccgacagg actataaaga taccaggcgt ttccccctgg aagctccctc
      421 gtgcgctctc ctgttccgac cctgccgctt accggatacc tgtccgcctt tctcccttcg
      481 ggaagcgtgg cgctttctca tagctcacgc tgtaggtatc tcagttcggt gtaggtcgtt
      541 cgctccaagc tgggctgtgt gcacgaaccc cccgttcagc ccgaccgctg cgccttatcc
      601 ggtaactatc gtcttgagtc caacccggta agacacgact tatcgccact ggcagcagcc
      661 actggtaaca ggattagcag agcgaggtat gtaggcggtg ctacagagtt cttgaagtgg
      721 tggcctaact acggctacac tagaagaaca gtatttggta tctgcgctct gctgaagcca
      781 gttaccttcg gaaaaagagt tggtagctct tgatccggca aacaaaccac cgctggtagc
      841 ggtggttttt ttgtttgcaa gcagcagatt acgcgcagaa aaaaaggatc tcaagaagat
      901 cctttgatct tttctacggg gtctgacgct cagtggaacg aaaactcacg ttaagggatt
      961 ttggtcatga gattatcaaa aaggatcttc acctagatcc ttttaaatta aaaatgaagt
     1021 tttaaatcaa tctaaagtat atatgagtaa acttggtctg acagttacca atgcttaatc
     1081 agtgaggcac ctatctcagc gatctgtcta tttcgttcat ccatagttgc ctgactcccc
     1141 gtcgtgtaga taactacgat acgggagggc ttaccatctg gccccagtgc tgcaatgata
     1201 ccgcgagacc cacgctcacc ggctccagat ttatcagcaa taaaccagcc agccggaagg
     1261 gccgagcgca gaagtggtcc tgcaacttta tccgcctcca tccagtctat taattgttgc
     1321 cgggaagcta gagtaagtag ttcgccagtt aatagtttgc gcaacgttgt tgccattgct
     1381 acaggcatcg tggtgtcacg ctcgtcgttt ggtatggctt cattcagctc cggttcccaa
     1441 cgatcaaggc gagttacatg atcccccatg ttgtgcaaaa aagcggttag ctccttcggt
     1501 cctccgatcg ttgtcagaag taagttggcc gcagtgttat cactcatggt tatggcagca
     1561 ctgcataatt ctcttactgt catgccatcc gtaagatgct tttctgtgac tggtgagtac
     1621 tcaaccaagt cattctgaga atagtgtatg cggcgaccga gttgctcttg cccggcgtca
     1681 atacgggata ataccgcgcc acatagcaga actttaaaag tgctcatcat tggaaaacgt
     1741 tcttcggggc gaaaactctc aaggatctta ccgctgttga gatccagttc gatgtaaccc
     1801 actcgtgcac ccaactgatc ttcagcatct tttactttca ccagcgtttc tgggtgagca
     1861 aaaacaggaa ggcaaaatgc cgcaaaaaag ggaataaggg cgacacggaa atgttgaata
     1921 ctcatactct tcctttttca atattattga agcatttatc agggttattg tctcatgagc
     1981 ggatacatat ttgaatgtat ttagaaaaat aaacaaatag gggttccgcg cacatttccc
     2041 cgaaaagtgc cacctgnnnn nnnnnnnnnn nnnnnnnnnn nnnnnnnnnn nnnnnnnnnn
     2101 nnnnnnnnnn nnnnnnnnnn nnnnnnnnnn nnnnnnnnnn nnnnnnnnnn nnnnnnnnnn
     2161 nnnnnnnnnn nnnnnnnnnn cnnnnnnnnn nnnnnnnnnn nnnnnnnnnn nnnnnnnnnn
     2221 nnnnnnnnnn nnnnnnnnnn nnnnnnnnnn nnnnnnnnnn nnnnnnnnnn nnannnnnnn
     2281 nnnnnnnnnn nnnnnnnnnn nnnnnnnnnn nnnnnnnnnn nncctttgac gttggagtcc
     2341 acgttcttta atagtggact cttgttccaa actggaacaa cactcaaccc tatctcggtc
     2401 tattcttttg atttataagg gattttgccg atttcggcct attggttaaa aaatgagctg
     2461 atttaacaaa aatttaacgc gaattttaac aaaatattaa cgcttacaat ttgccattcg
     2521 ccattcaggc tgcgcaactg ttgggaaggg cgatcggtgc gggcctcttc gctattacgc
     2581 cagcccaagc taccatgata agtaagtaat attaaggtac gggaggtact tggagcggcc
     2641 gtcgacctac tctcttccgc attggagtcg ctttaactgg ccctggcttt ggcagcctgt
     2701 gctgacccat gcagtcctcc ttaccatccc tccctcgact tcccctcttc cgatgttgag
     2761 cccctccagc cggtcctgga ctttgtctcc ttccctgccc tgccctctcc tgaacctgag
     2821 ccagctccca tagctcagtc tggtctatct gcctggccct ggccattgtc actttgcgct
     2881 gccctcctct cgcccccgag tgcccttgct gtgccgccgg aactctgccc tctaacgctg
     2941 ccgtctctct cctgagtccg gaccactttg agctctactg gcttctgcgc cgcctctggc
     3001 ccactgtttc cccttcccag gcaggtcctg ctttctctga cctgcattct ctcccctggg
     3061 cctgtgccgc tttctgtctg cagcttgtgg cctgggtcac ctctacggct ggcccagatc
     3121 cttccctgcc gcctccttca ggttccgtct tcctccactc cctcttcccc ttgctctctg
     3181 ctgtgttgct gcccaaggat gctctttccg gagcacttcc ttctcggcgc tgcaccacgt
     3241 gatgtcctct gagcggatcc tccccgtgtc tgggtcctct ccgggcatct ctcctccctc
     3301 acccaacccc atgccgtctt cactcgctgg gttccctttt ccttctcctt ctggggcctg
     3361 tgccatctct cgtttcttag gatggccttc tccgacggat gtctcccttg cgtcccgcct
     3421 ccccttcttg taggcctgca tcatcaccgt ttttctggac aaccccaaag taccccgtct
     3481 ccctggcttt agccacctct ccatcctctt gctttctttg cctggacacc ccgttctcct
     3541 gtggattcgg gtcacctctc actcctttca tttgggcagc tcccctaccc cccttacctc
     3601 tctagtctgt gctagctctt ccagccccct gtcatggcat cttccagggg tccgagagct
     3661 cagctagtct tcttcctcca acccgggccc ctatgtccac ttcaggacag catgtttgct
     3721 gcctccaggg atcctgtgtc cccgagctgg gaccacctta tattcccagg gccggttaat
     3781 gtggctctgg ttctgggtac ttttatctgt cccctccacc ccacagtggg gcgcatgcgt
     3841 ggaattatca cctcgagaat aaaatatctt tattttcatt acatctgtgt gttggttttt
     3901 tgtgtgaatc gatagtacta acatacgctc tccatcaaaa caaaacgaaa caaaacaaac
     3961 tagcaaaata ggctgtcccc agtgcaagtg caggtgccag aacatttctc tactagtcgt
     4021 gaggctccgg tgcccgtcag tgggcagagc gcacatcgcc cacagtcccc gagaagttgg
     4081 ggggaggggt cggcaattga accggtgcct agagaaggtg gcgcggggta aactgggaaa
     4141 gtgatgtcgt gtactggctc cgcctttttc ccgagggtgg gggagaaccg tatataagtg
     4201 cagtagtcgc cgtgaacgtt ctttttcgca acgggtttgc cgccagaaca caggtaagtg
     4261 ccgtgtgtgg ttcccgcggg cctggcctct ttacgggtta tggcccttgc gtgccttgaa
     4321 ttacttccac ctggctccag tacgtgattc ttgatcccga gctggagcca ggggcgggcc
     4381 ttgcgcttta ggagcccctt cgcctcgtgc ttgagttgag gcctggcctg ggcgctgggg
     4441 ccgccgcgtg cgaatctggt ggcaccttcg cgcctgtctc gctgctttcg ataagtctct
     4501 agccatttaa aatttttgat gacctgctgc gacgcttttt ttctggcaag atagtcttgt
     4561 aaatgcgggc caggatctgc acactggtat ttcggttttt ggggccgcgg gcggcgacgg
     4621 ggcccgtgcg tcccagcgca catgttcggc gaggcggggc ctgcgagcgc ggccaccgag
     4681 aatcggacgg gggtagtctc aagctggccg gcctgctctg gtgcctggcc tcgcgccgcc
     4741 gtgtatcgcc ccgccctggg cggcaaggct ggcccggtcg gcaccagttg cgtgagcgga
     4801 aagatggccg cttcccggcc ctgctccagg gggctcaaaa tggaggacgc ggcgctcggg
     4861 agagcgggcg ggtgagtcac ccacacaaag gaaaggggcc tttccgtcct cagccgtcgc
     4921 ttcatgtgac tccacggagt accgggcgcc gtccaggcac ctcgattagt tctggagctt
     4981 ttggagtacg tcgtctttag gttgggggga ggggttttat gcgatggagt ttccccacac
     5041 tgagtgggtg gagactgaag ttaggccagc ttggcacttg atgtaattct ccttggaatt
     5101 tgcccttttt gagtttggat cttggttcat tctcaagcct cagacagtgg ttcaaagttt
     5161 ttttcttcca tttcaggtgt cgtgaacacg ggctgcagaa gttggtcgtg aggcactggg
     5221 caggtaagta tcaaggttac aagacaggtt taaggagacc aatagaaact gggcttgtcg
     5281 agacagagaa gactcttgcg tttctgatag gcacctattg gtcttactga catccacttt
     5341 gcctttctct ccacaggtgt ccactcccag ttcaattaca gctcttaagg ctagagtact
     5401 taatacgact cactataggc tagcctcgag aattcaccat ggtcaacgac cctccagtac
     5461 ctgccttact gtgggcccag gaggtgggcc aagtcttggc aggccgtgcc cgcaggctgc
     5521 tgctgcagtt tggggtgctc ttctgcacca tcctcctttt gctctgggtg tctgtcttcc
     5581 tctatggatc tttttattac tcttacatgc cgacagtcag ccacctcagc cctgtgcatt
     5641 tctactacag gaccgactgt gattcctcca ccacctcact ctgctccttc cctgttgcca
     5701 atgtctcgct gactaagggt ggacgtgatc gggtgctgat gtatggacag ccgtatcgtg
     5761 ttaccttaga gcttgagctg ccagagtccc ctgtgaatca agatttgggc atgttcttgg
     5821 tcaccatttc ctgctacacc agaggtggcc gaatcatctc cacttcttcg cgttcggtga
     5881 tgctgcatta ccgctcagac ctgctccaga tgctggacac actggtcttc tctagcctcc
     5941 tgctatttgg ctttgcagag cagaagcagc tgctggaggt ggaactctac gcagactata
     6001 gagagaactc gtacgtgccg accactggag cgatcattga gatccacagc aagcgcatcc
     6061 agctgtatgg agcctacctc cgcatccacg cgcacttcac tgggctcaga tacctgctat
     6121 acaacttccc gatgacctgc gccttcatag gtgttgccag caacttcacc ttcctcagcg
     6181 tcatcgtgct cttcagctac atgcagtggg tgtggggggg catctggccc cgacaccgct
     6241 tctctttgca ggttaacatc cgaaaaagag acaattcccg gaaggaagtc caacgaagga
     6301 tctctgctca tcagccaggg cctgaaggcc aggaggagtc aactccgcaa tcagatgtta
     6361 cagaggatgg tgagagccct gaagatccct cagggacaga gggtcagctg tctgaggagg
     6421 agaaaccaga tcagcagccc ctgagcggag aagaggagct agagcctgag gccagtgatg
     6481 gttcaggctc ctgggaagat gcagctttgc tgacggaggc caacctgcct gctcctgctc
     6541 ctgcttctgc ttctgcccct gtcctagaga ctctgggcag ctctgaacct gctgggggtg
     6601 ctctccgaca gcgccccacc tgctctagtt ccggatctgg cggaggaggg agcgggggag
     6661 gcggatctgg cggaggcgga tccggcttct ctgagaccgt ggacctgatg ctgaacctgc
     6721 agtccaataa ggagggctct gtggatctga agaacgtgag cgccgtgcct aaggagaaga
     6781 ccacactgaa ggacccatcc aagccccctg ccaaggcaca ggtggtggga tggccacccg
     6841 tgcggaacta cagaaagaat atgatgaccc agcagaagac aagctccgac tacaaagacc
     6901 atgacggtga ttataaagat catgacatcg attacaagga tgacgatgac aagtagcggc
     6961 cgctctagcc caattccgcc ccccccccta acgttactgg ccgaagccgc ttggaataag
     7021 gccggtgtgc gtttgtctat atgttatttt ccaccatatt gccgtctttt ggcaatgtga
     7081 gggcccggaa acctggccct gtcttcttga cgagcattcc taggggtctt tcccctctcg
     7141 ccaaaggaat gcaaggtctg ttgaatgtcg tgaaggaagc agttcctctg gaagcttctt
     7201 gaagacaaac aacgtctgta gcgacccttt gcaggcagcg gaacccccca cctggcgaca
     7261 ggtgcctctg cggccaaaag ccacgtgtat aagatacacc tgcaaaggcg gcacaacccc
     7321 agtgccacgt tgtgagttgg atagttgtgg aaagagtcaa atggctctcc tcaagcgtat
     7381 tcaacaaggg gctgaaggat gcccagaagg taccccattg tatgggatct gatctggggc
     7441 ctcggtgcac atgctttaca tgtgtttagt cgaggttaaa aaaacgtcta ggccccccga
     7501 accacgggga cgtggttttc ctttgaaaaa cacgatgata atatgggcac cgagtacaag
     7561 cccacggtgc gcctcgccac ccgcgacgac gtcccccggg ccgtacgcac cctcgccgcc
     7621 gcgttcgccg actaccccgc cacgcgccac accgtcgacc cggaccgcca catcgagcgg
     7681 gtcaccgagc tgcaagaact cttcctcacg cgcgtcgggc tcgacatcgg caaggtgtgg
     7741 gtcgcggacg acggcgccgc ggtggcggtc tggaccacgc cggagagcgt cgaagcgggg
     7801 gcggtgttcg ccgagatcgg cccgcgcatg gccgagttga gcggttcccg gctggccgcg
     7861 cagcaacaga tggaaggcct cctggcgccg caccggccca aggagcccgc gtggttcctg
     7921 gccaccgtcg gcgtctcgcc cgaccaccag ggcaagggtc tgggcagcgc cgtcgtgctc
     7981 cccggagtgg aggcggccga gcgcgccggg gtgcccgcct tcctggagac ctccgcgccc
     8041 cgcaacctcc ccttctacga gcggctcggc ttcaccgtca ccgccgacgt cgaggtgccc
     8101 gaaggaccgc gcacctggtg catgacccgc aagcccggtg cctgacgccc gccccacgac
     8161 ccgcagcgcc cgaccgaaag gagcgcacga ccccatggct ccgaccgaag ccacccgggg
     8221 cggccccgcc gaccccgcac ccgcccccga ggcccaccga ctctagctag aggatcataa
     8281 tcagccatac cacatttgta gaggttttac ttgctttaaa aaacctccca cacctccccc
     8341 tgaacctgaa acataaaatg aatgcaattg ttgttgttaa cttgtttatt gcagcttata
     8401 atggttacaa ataaagcaat agcatcacaa atttcacaaa taaagcattt ttttcactgc
     8461 attctagttg tggtttgtcc atgcatcact agggacagga ttggtgacag aaaagcccca
     8521 tccttaggcc tcctccttcc tagtctcctg atattgggtc taacccccac ctcctgttag
     8581 gcagattcct tatctggtga cacaccccca tttcctggag ccatctctct ccttgccaga
     8641 acctctaagg tttgcttacg atggagccag agaggatcct gggagggaga gcttggcagg
     8701 gggtgggagg gaaggggggg atgcgtgacc tgcccggttc tcagtggcca ccctgcgcta
     8761 ccctctccca gaacctgagc tgctctgacg cggctgtctg gtgcgtttca ctgatcctgg
     8821 tgctgcagct tccttacact tcccaagagg agaagcagtt tggaaaaaca aaatcagaat
     8881 aagttggtcc tgagttctaa ctttggctct tcacctttct agtccccaat ttatattgtt
     8941 cctccgtgcg tcagttttac ctgtgagata aggccagtag ccagccccgt cctggcaggg
     9001 ctgtggtgag gaggggggtg tccgtgtgga aaactccctt tgtgagaatg gtgcgtccta
     9061 ggtgttcacc aggtcgtggc cgcctctact ccctttctct ttctccatcc ttctttcctt
     9121 aaagagtccc cagtgctatc tgggacatat tcctccgccc agagcagggt cccgcttccc
     9181 taaggccctg ctctgggctt ctgggtttga gtccttggca agcccaggag aggcgctcag
     9241 gcttccctgt cccccttcct cgtccaccat ctcatgcccc tggctctcct gccccttccc
     9301 tacaggggtt cctggctctg ctcttcagac tgagccccgt tcccctgcat ccccgttccc
     9361 ctgcatcccc cttcccctgc atcccccaga ggccccaggc cacctacttg gcctggaccc
     9421 cacgagaggc caccccagcc ctgtctacca ggctgccttt tgggtggatt ctcctccaac
     9481 tgtggggtga ctgcttggca aactcactct tcggggtatc ccaggaggcc tggagcattg
     9541 gggtgggctg gggttcagag aggagggatt cccttctcag gttacgtggc caagaagcag
     9601 gggagctggg tttgggtcag gtctgggtgt ggggtgacca gcttatgctg tttgcccagg
     9661 acagcctagt tttagcgctg aaaccctcag tcctaggaaa acagggatgg ttggtcactg
     9721 tctctgggct cgac
//
